>Addgene plasmid #112661 | p415 GFP-Glo3 S389,398 D | addgene full sequence | sequence record 256064 | Addgene NGS Result
TTATTTTTTGCTTTTTCTCTTGAGGTCACATGATCGCAAAATGGCAAATGGCACGTGAAGCTGTCGATAT
TGGGGAACTGTGGTGGTTGGCAAATGACTAATTAAGTTAGTCAAGGCGCCATCCTCATGAAAACTGTGTA
ACATAATAACCGAAGTGTCGAAAAGGTGGCACCTTGTCCAATTGAACACGCTCGATGAAAAAAATAAGAT
ATATATAAGGTTAAGTAAAGCGTCTGTTAGAAAGGAAGTTTTTCCTTTTTCTTGCTCTCTTGTCTTTTCA
TCTACTATTTCCTTCGTGTAATACAGGGTCGTCAGATACATAGATACAATTCTATTACCCCCATCCATAC
TCTAGAGCATGTCCAAGGGTGAAGAGCTATTTACTGGGGTTGTACCCATTTTGGTAGAACTGGACGGAGA
TGTAAACGGACATAAATTCTCTGTTAGAGGTGAGGGCGAAGGCGATGCCACCAATGGTAAATTGACTCTG
AAGTTTATATGCACTACGGGTAAATTACCTGTTCCTTGGCCAACCCTAGTAACAACTTTGACATATGGTG
TTCAATGTTTCTCAAGATACCCAGACCATATGAAAAGGCATGATTTCTTTAAAAGTGCTATGCCAGAAGG
CTACGTGCAAGAGAGAACTATCTCCTTTAAGGATGACGGTACGTATAAAACACGAGCAGAAGTGAAATTC
GAAGGGGATACACTAGTTAATCGCATCGAATTAAAGGGTATAGACTTTAAGGAAGATGGTAATATTCTCG
GCCATAAACTTGAGTATAATTTCAACTCGCATAATGTGTACATTACAGCTGACAAACAAAAGAACGGAAT
TAAAGCGAATTTTAAAATCAGGCACAACGTCGAAGATGGGTCTGTTCAACTTGCCGATCATTATCAGCAA
AACACCCCTATTGGTGATGGTCCAGTCTTGTTACCTGATAATCACTACTTAAGCACACAGTCGAGATTAT
CCAAAGATCCAAACGAAAAGAGAGACCACATGGTCTTGTTAGAATTTGTTACTGCTGCTGGTATTACCCA
TGGTATGGATGAATTGTACAAAGGCGGCGGCAGCGCCGCCGCCGGCGGCGGCAGCCGCGGATCCGCGATG
AGTAACGATGAAGGAGAAACATTTGCCACGGAACAGACTACTCAACAAGTCTTTCAGAAGCTAGGTAGCA
ACATGGAAAATCGAGTTTGTTTTGATTGTGGTAACAAGAATCCTACTTGGACTTCGGTACCTTTTGGTGT
GATGCTGTGTATTCAATGCTCTGCTGTGCATAGAAACATGGGTGTTCATATCACCTTTGTAAAGTCTTCT
ACATTAGATAAATGGACAATTAACAATTTAAGAAGGTTTAAGTTGGGCGGGAACCATAAGGCTCGTGATT
TTTTCTTAAAGAACAATGGGAAACAGCTACTAAATACAGCAAATGTTGACGCGAAAACAAAATATACGAG
CCCTGTTGCTAAGAAATATAAGATACATCTCGACAAGAAGGTTCAAAAGGATATGGAGTTATACCCATCA
GAATTAGTCTTGAACGGTCAAGATTCTTCGGACTCACCGTTGGACACCGATTCAGACGCTTCCAGGTCGA
CTTCCAAAGAAAATAGTGTTGACGATTTTTTCTCTAATTGGCAAAAACCAAGCTCCAATTCCAGTTCTAA
ACTCAATGTAAATACAGGCTCTCTCGCCCCAAAAAACAACACCACAGGCAGCACACCCAAGACCACTGTC
ACTAAAACGAGAAGTTCCATCTTAACGGCTAGCAGAAAGAAACCGGTATTAAACTCGCAAGATAAAAAGA
AACATTCAATTTTGTCTTCGTCAAGAAAGCCCACTAGACTAACCGCAAAGAAAGTCGACAAATCACAGGC
AGAAGACTTGTTTGATCAATTTAAAAAAGAGGCTCAACAAGAAAAGGAGGACGAGTTCACTAATTCGTCT
TCTAGCACCAAAATTAGACAAAATGATTACGATTCCCAATTTATGAATAACAGTAAAGGCAACAATAATA
ACAGTATAGATGATATTAATACCCAGCCTGATGAATTCAATGATTTTTTAAATGACACTTCAAACAGCTT
CGACACAACTAGAAAAGAACAGCAAGATACTTTAACACCCAAGTTTGCCAAATTGGGATTTGGTATGACC
ATGAATGACGCCAATGATTTGGCAAAGCAACAAAAAGAATCTCAGAAAATAGCTCAGGGACCAAGATATA
CGGGCAGAATCGCGGAAAGGTACGGCACACAAAAAGCTATAGATTCTGATCAATTATTTGGTCGTGGCGA
TTTTGATGAAGCAGCAAACAGGGAAGCGCATGACAAGTTGAAAACATTTGACAATGCTACATCAATTTCC
TCTTCTTCATACTTTGGAGAAGATAAAGAAGTGGATGAATTTGGTAATCCCATCAATAGTAGTGGAAGTG
GAGCAGGGAATTTTGATGGCCGTAATTCTAATAACGGTTTCATCGATTTTAATGCCTCCGCAGATGATGA
ATTGCAGATGTTGAGAGACGTTGTAGAACAGGGTGCTGAAAAACTCGGTAGTTATTTAAGGGACTACTTA
AGAAAATAATCCCCCCGGGCTGCAGGAATTCGATATCAAGCTTATCGATACCGTCGACCTCGAGTCATGT
AATTAGTTATGTCACGCTTACATTCACGCCCTCCCCCCACATCCGCTCTAACCGAAAAGGAAGGAGTTAG
ACAACCTGAAGTCTAGGTCCCTATTTATTTTTTTATAGTTATGTTAGTATTAAGAACGTTATTTATATTT
CAAATTTTTCTTTTTTTTCTGTACAGACGCGTGTACGCATGTAACATTATACTGAAAACCTTGCTTGAGA
AGGTTTTGGGACGCTCGAAGGCTTTAATTTGCGGCCGGTACCCAATTCGCCCTATAGTGAGTCGTATTAC
GCGCGCTCACTGGCCGTCGTTTTACAACGTCGTGACTGGGAAAACCCTGGCGTTACCCAACTTAATCGCC
TTGCAGCACATCCCCCTTTCGCCAGCTGGCGTAATAGCGAAGAGGCCCGCACCGATCGCCCTTCCCAACA
GTTGCGCAGCCTGAATGGCGAATGG
[124 nt withheld, positions 3106-3229]
C
[91 nt withheld, positions 3231-3321]
A
[49 nt withheld, positions 3323-3371]
CCTTTGACGTTGGAGTCCACGTTCTTT
[37 nt withheld, positions 3399-3435]
ACCCTATCTCGGTCTATTCTTTTGATTTATAAGGGATTTTGCCGATTTCGGCCTATTGGTTAAAAAATGA
GCTGATTTAACAAAAATTTAACGCGAATTTTAACAAAATATTAACGCTTACAATTTCCTGATGCGGTATT
TTCTCCTTACGCATCTGTGCGGTATTTCACACCGCATATCGACCGGTCGAGGAGAACTTCTAGTATATCT
ACATACCTAATATTATTGCCTTATTAAAAATGGAATCCCAACAATTACATCAAAATCCACATTCTCTTCA
AAATCAATTGTCCTGTACTTCCTTGTTCATGTGTGTTCAAAAACGTTATATTTATAGGATAATTATACTC
TATTTCTCAACAAGTAATTGGTTGTTTGGCCGAGCGGTCTAAGGCGCCTGATTCAAGAAATATCTTGACC
GCAGTTAACTGTGGGAATACTCAGGTATCGTAAGATGCAAGAGTTCGAATCTCTTAGCAACCATTATTTT
TTTCCTCAACATAACGAGAACACACAGGGGCGCTATCGCACAGAATCAAATTCGATGACTGGAAATTTTT
TGTTAATTTCAGAGGTCGCCTGACGCATATACCTTTTTCAACTGAAAAATTGGGAGAAAAAGGAAAGGTG
AGAGCGCCGGAACCGGCTTTTCATATAGAATAGAGAAGCGTTCATGACTAAATGCTTGCATCACAATACT
TGAAGTTGACAATATTATTTAAGGACCTATTGTTTTTTCCAATAGGTGGTTAGCAATCGTCTTACTTTCT
AACTTTTCTTACCTTTTACATTTCAGCAATATATATATATATATTTCAAGGATATACCATTCTAATGTCT
GCCCCTAAGAAGATCGTCGTTTTGCCAGGTGACCACGTTGGTCAAGAAATCACAGCCGAAGCCATTAAGG
TTCTTAAAGCTATTTCTGATGTTCGTTCCAATGTCAAGTTCGATTTCGAAAATCATTTAATTGGTGGTGC
TGCTATCGATGCTACAGGTGTTCCACTTCCAGATGAGGCGCTGGAAGCCTCCAAGAAGGCTGATGCCGTT
TTGTTAGGTGCTGTGGGTGGTCCTAAATGGGGTACCGGTAGTGTTAGACCTGAACAAGGTTTACTAAAAA
TCCGTAAAGAACTTCAATTGTACGCCAACTTAAGACCATGTAACTTTGCATCCGACTCTCTTTTAGACTT
ATCTCCAATCAAGCCACAATTTGCTAAAGGTACTGACTTCGTTGTTGTCAGAGAATTAGTGGGAGGTATT
TACTTTGGTAAGAGAAAGGAAGACGATGGTGATGGTGTCGCTTGGGATAGTGAACAATACACCGTTCCAG
AAGTGCAAAGAATCACAAGAATGGCCGCTTTCATGGCCCTACAACATGAGCCACCATTGCCTATTTGGTC
CTTGGATAAAGCTAATGTTTTGGCCTCTTCAAGATTATGGAGAAAAACTGTGGAGGAAACCATCAAGAAC
GAATTCCCTACATTGAAGGTTCAACATCAATTGATTGATTCTGCCGCCATGATCCTAGTTAAGAACCCAA
CCCACCTAAATGGTATTATAATCACCAGCAACATGTTTGGTGATATCATCTCCGATGAAGCCTCCGTTAT
CCCAGGTTCCTTGGGTTTGTTGCCATCTGCGTCCTTGGCCTCTTTGCCAGACAAGAACACCGCATTTGGT
TTGTACGAACCATGCCACGGTTCTGCTCCAGATTTGCCAAAGAATAAGGTCAACCCTATCGCCACTATCT
TGTCTGCTGCAATGATGTTGAAATTGTCATTGAACTTGCCTGAAGAAGGTAAGGCCATTGAAGATGCAGT
TAAAAAGGTTTTGGATGCAGGTATCAGAACTGGTGATTTAGGTGGTTCCAACAGTACCACCGAAGTCGGT
GATGCTGTCGCCGAAGAAGTTAAGAAAATCCTTGCTTAAAAAGATTCTCTTTTTTTATGATATTTGTACA
TAAACTTTATAAATGAAATTCATAATAGAAACGACACGAAATTACAAAATGGAATATGTTCATAGGGTAG
ACGAAACTATATACGCAATCTACATACATTTATCAAGAAGGAGAAAAAGGAGGATGTAAAGGAATACAGG
TAAGCAAATTGATACTAATGGCTCAACGTGATAAGGAAAAAGAATTGCACTTTAACATTAATATTGACAA
GGAGGAGGGCACCACACAAAAAGTTAGGTGTAACAGAAAATCATGAAACTATGATTCCTAATTTATATAT
TGGAGGATTTTCTCTAAAAAAAAAAAAATACAACAAATAAAAAACACTCAATGACCTGACCATTTGATGG
AGTTTAAGTCAATACCTTCTTGAACCATTTCCCATAATGGTGAAAGTTCCCTCAAGAATTTTACTCTGTC
AGAAACGGCCTTAACGACGTAGTCGATATGGTGCACTCTCAGTACAATCTGCTCTGATGCCGCATAGTTA
AGCCAGCCCCGACACCCGCCAACACCCGCTGACGCGCCCTGACGGGCTTGTCTGCTCCCGGCATCCGCTT
ACAGACAAGCTGTGACCGTCTCCGGGAGCTGCATGTGTCAGAGGTTTTCACCGTCATCACCGAAACGCGC
GAGACGAAAGGGCCTCGTGATACGCCTATTTTTATAGGTTAATGTCATGATAATAATGGTTTCTTAGGAC
GGATCGCTTGCCTGTAACTTACACGCGCCTCGTATCTTTTAATGATGGAATAATTTGGGAATTTACTCTG
TGTTTATTTATTTTTATGTTTTGTATTTGGATTTTAGAAAGTAAATAAAGAAGGTAGAAGAGTTACGGAA
TGAAGAAAAAAAAATAAACAAAGGTTTAAAAAATTTCAACAAAAAGCGTACTTTACATATATATTTATTA
GACAAGAAAAGCAGATTAAATAGATATACATTCGATTAACGATAAGTAAAATGTAAAATCACAGGATTTT
CGTGTGTGGTCTTCTACACAGACAAGATGAAACAATTCGGCATTAATACCTGAGAGCAGGAAGAGCAAGA
TAAAAGGTAGTATTTGTTGGCGATCCCCCTAGAGTCTTTTACATCTTCGGAAAACAAAAACTATTTTTTC
TTTAATTTCTTTTTTTACTTTCTATTTTTAATTTATATATTTATATTAAAAAATTTAAATTATAATTATT
TTTATAGCACGTGATGAAAAGGACCCAGGTGGCACTTTTCGGGGAAATGTGCGCGGAACCCCTATTTGTT
TATTTTTCTAAATACATTCAAATATGTATCCGCTCATGAGACAATAACCCTGATAAATGCTTCAATAATA
TTGAAAAAGGAAGAGTATGAGTATTCAACATTTCCGTGTCGCCCTTATTCCCTTTTTTGCGGCATTTTGC
CTTCCTGTTTTTGCTCACCCAGAAACGCTGGTGAAAGTAAAAGATGCTGAAGATCAGTTGGGTGCACGAG
TGGGTTACATCGAACTGGATCTCAACAGCGGTAAGATCCTTGAGAGTTTTCGCCCCGAAGAACGTTTTCC
AATGATGAGCACTTTTAAAGTTCTGCTATGTGGCGCGGTATTATCCCGTATTGACGCCGGGCAAGAGCAA
CTCGGTCGCCGCATACACTATTCTCAGAATGACTTGGTTGAGTACTCACCAGTCACAGAAAAGCATCTTA
CGGATGGCATGACAGTAAGAGAATTATGCAGTGCTGCCATAACCATGAGTGATAACACTGCGGCCAACTT
ACTTCTGACAACGATCGGAGGACCGAAGGAGCTAACCGCTTTTTTGCACAACATGGGGGATCATGTAACT
CGCCTTGATCGTTGGGAACCGGAGCTGAATGAAGCCATACCAAACGACGAGCGTGACACCACGATGCCTG
TAGCAATGGCAACAACGTTGCGCAAACTATTAACTGGCGAACTACTTACTCTAGCTTCCCGGCAACAATT
AATAGACTGGATGGAGGCGGATAAAGTTGCAGGACCACTTCTGCGCTCGGCCCTTCCGGCTGGCTGGTTT
ATTGCTGATAAATCTGGAGCCGGTGAGCGTGGGTCTCGCGGTATCATTGCAGCACTGGGGCCAGATGGTA
AGCCCTCCCGTATCGTAGTTATCTACACGACGGGGAGTCAGGCAACTATGGATGAACGAAATAGACAGAT
CGCTGAGATAGGTGCCTCACTGATTAAGCATTGGTAACTGTCAGACCAAGTTTACTCATATATACTTTAG
ATTGATTTAAAACTTCATTTTTAATTTAAAAGGATCTAGGTGAAGATCCTTTTTGATAATCTCATGACCA
AAATCCCTTAACGTGAGTTTTCGTTCCACTGAGCGTCAGACCCCGTAGAAAAGATCAAAGGATCTTCTTG
AGATCCTTTTTTTCTGCGCGTAATCTGCTGCTTGCAAACAAAAAAACCACCGCTACCAGCGGTGGTTTGT
TTGCCGGATCAAGAGCTACCAACTCTTTTTCCGAAGGTAACTGGCTTCAGCAGAGCGCAGATACCAAATA
CTGTTCTTCTAGTGTAGCCGTAGTTAGGCCACCACTTCAAGAACTCTGTAGCACCGCCTACATACCTCGC
TCTGCTAATCCTGTTACCAGTGGCTGCTGCCAGTGGCGATAAGTCGTGTCTTACCGGGTTGGACTCAAGA
CGATAGTTACCGGATAAGGCGCAGCGGTCGGGCTGAACGGGGGGTTCGTGCACACAGCCCAGCTTGGAGC
GAACGACCTACACCGAACTGAGATACCTACAGCGTGAGCTATGAGAAAGCGCCACGCTTCCCGAAGGGAG
AAAGGCGGACAGGTATCCGGTAAGCGGCAGGGTCGGAACAGGAGAGCGCACGAGGGAGCTTCCAGGGGGA
AACGCCTGGTATCTTTATAGTCCTGTCGGGTTTCGCCACCTCTGACTTGAGCGTCGATTTTTGTGATGCT
CGTCAGGGGGGCGGAGCCTATGGAAAAACGCCAGCAACGCGGCCTTTTTACGGTTCCTGGCCTTTTGCTG
GCCTTTTGCTCACATGTTCTTTCCTGCGTTATCCCCTGATTCTGTGGATAACCGTATTACCGCCTTTGAG
TGAGCTGATACCGCTCGCCGCAGCCGAACGACCGAGCGCAGCGAGTCAGTGAGCGAGGAAGCGGAAGAGC
GCCCAATACGCAAACCGCCTCTCCCCGCGCGTTGGCCGATTCATTAATGCAGCTGGCACGACAGGTTTCC
CGACTGGAAAGCGGGCAGTGAGCGCAACGCAATTAATGTGAGTTAGCTCACTCATTAGGCACCCCAGGCT
TTACACTTTATGCTTCCGGCTCGTATGTTGTGTGGAATTGTGAGCGGATAACAATTTCACACAGGAAACA
GCTATGACCATGATTACGCCAAGCGCGCAATTAACCCTCACTAAAGGGAACAAAAGCTGGAGCTCCGGAT
GCAAGGGTTCGAATCCCTTAGCTCTCA
Features (pLannotate 1.2.2; 24 found; start..end, strand, type, name):
      1..350     +  promoter       MET17 promoter: S. cerevisiae MET17; expression is repressed by methionine; MET15; MET25
    359..1072    +  CDS            Superfolder GFP: Superfolder GFP is a basic (constitutively fluorescent) green fluorescent protein published in 2005, derived from Aequorea victoria. It is reported to be a very rapidly-maturing weak dimer.
   1118..2596    +  CDS            GLO3: GLO3_YEAST - Experimental evidence at protein level: Swiss-Prot protein existence level 1. GTPase-activating protein for the ADP ribosylation factor (ARF) family. Involved in retrograde vesicular transport from the Golgi to the endoplasmic reticulum. From Saccharomyces cerevisiae (strain ATCC 204508 / S288c) (Baker's yeast).
   2602..2654    +  misc_feature   MCS (fragment): pBluescript multiple cloning site
   2655..2902    +  terminator     CYC1 terminator: S. cerevisiae CYC1; transcription terminator for CYC1
   2921..2939    -  promoter       T7 promoter: promoter for bacteriophage T7 RNA polymerase
   2947..3102    +  CDS            lacZα (fragment): LacZα fragment of β-galactosidase; lacZ fragment
   3106..3534    +  rep_origin     f1 ori (sequence partly withheld): f1 bacteriophage origin of replication; arrow indicates direction of (+) strand synthesis
   3562..3614    -  misc_feature   bom (fragment): basis of mobility region from pBR322
   3645..3722    +  CDS            YO192_YEAST (fragment): Experimental evidence at protein level: Swiss-Prot protein existence level 1. From Saccharomyces cerevisiae (strain ATCC 204508 / S288c) (Baker's yeast).
   3862..4269    +  promoter       LEU2 promoter: S. cerevisiae LEU2
   4270..5364    +  CDS            LEU2: 3-isopropylmalate dehydrogenase, required for leucine biosynthesis; S. cerevisiae LEU2; yeast auxotrophic marker
   5726..5842    -  CDS            NFS1 (fragment): NFS1_YEAST - Also known as SPL1 From Saccharomyces cerevisiae (strain ATCC 204508 / S288c) (Baker's yeast).
   5841..5891    -  misc_feature   bom (fragment): basis of mobility region from pBR322
   5993..6028    -  CDS            rop (fragment): Rop protein, which maintains plasmids at low copy number; rop
   6097..6600    -  misc_feature   CEN/ARS: S. cerevisiae CEN6 centromere fused to an autonomously replicating sequence
   6637..6741    +  promoter       AmpR promoter: bla
   6742..7602    +  CDS            AmpR: β-lactamase; bla; confers resistance to ampicillin, carbenicillin, and related antibiotics
   7773..8361    +  rep_origin     ori: high-copy-number ColE1/pMB1/pBR322/pUC origin of replication
   8544..8636    +  CDS            lacI (fragment): lac repressor; lacI; The lac repressor binds to the lac operator to inhibit transcription in E. coli. This inhibition can be relieved by adding lactose or isopropyl-β-D-thiogalactopyranoside (IPTG).
   8649..8670    +  protein_bind   CAP binding site: CAP binding activates transcription in the presence of cAMP. E. coli catabolite activator protein
   8685..8715    +  promoter       lac promoter: promoter for the E. coli lac operon
   8723..8739    +  protein_bind   lac operator: The lac repressor binds to the lac operator to inhibit transcription in E. coli. This inhibition can be relieved by adding lactose or isopropyl-β-D-thiogalactopyranoside (IPTG). lac repressor encoded by lacI
   8784..8802    +  promoter       T3 promoter: promoter for bacteriophage T3 RNA polymerase
