[The description below was written by a language model from this plasmid's Addgene catalogue record and pLannotate feature annotations shown in this document.]
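Description:
p415 GFP-Glo3 S389,398 D is a yeast–E. coli shuttle vector built on the p415 Met25 backbone for expressing a fluorescently tagged Glo3 mutant in Saccharomyces cerevisiae. In yeast it is maintained through a CEN6/ARS element, which makes it a centromeric plasmid that is typically held at low copy and segregated stably. Selection there relies on the LEU2 auxotrophic marker under its own promoter. In bacteria it replicates from a high-copy ColE1/pUC-type origin and is selected with ampicillin via β-lactamase. The backbone also carries pBluescript-derived remnants: an f1 origin, lacZα and lac promoter/operator fragments, and T3 and T7 promoters flanking the cloning region.

The expression cassette uses the MET17 (MET25) promoter, which is repressed by methionine, so expression can be adjusted through the methionine content of the medium. It drives superfolder GFP fused to the N terminus of Glo3 (YER122C), and transcription ends at the CYC1 terminator. The fusion was inserted between XbaI and XmaI sites, both of which are retained. Glo3 is a GTPase-activating protein for ARF-family GTPases that acts in retrograde Golgi-to-ER vesicular transport. This version carries two serine-to-aspartate substitutions, S389D and S398D, in the Glo3 motif, recorded as phosphomimetic changes. The construct therefore suits localisation by fluorescence microscopy and functional comparison of a mimicked phosphorylated Glo3 with other variants. This fits the associated study of ArfGAP function in the yeast COPI coat.
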