Addgene plasmid #112661: p415 GFP-Glo3 S389,398 D
Purpose: Expression S.cerevisiae
Depositing lab: Blanche Schwappach. Depositing organization: Universitaetsmedizin Goettingen. Publication: Dissection of GTPase-activating proteins reveals functional asymmetry in the COPI coat of budding yeast. Arakel EC, Huranova M, Estrada AF, Rau EM, Spang A, Schwappach B. J Cell Sci. 2019 Aug 29;132(16). pii: jcs.232124. doi: 10.1242/jcs.232124. PubMed 31331965.
Backbone
  Vector backbone: P415 Met25
  Vector type: Yeast Expression
  Selectable markers: LEU2
Growth in bacteria
  Bacterial resistance: Ampicillin, 100 μg/mL
  Growth temperature: 37°C
  Growth strain: DH5alpha
  Copy number: Unknown
Gene/Insert
  Gene/Insert name: GFP-Glo3 S389,398D (alt name: YER122C)
  Species: S. cerevisiae (budding yeast)
  Insert size (bp): 2241
  Mutation: mutations (S389D, S398D) in Glo3 motif, phosphomimetic
  Promoter: Met25
  Tag / fusion protein: sfGFP (N terminal on insert)
  Cloning method: Restriction Enzyme; 5′ cloning site Xba1 (not destroyed); 3′ cloning site Xma1 (not destroyed)
  Sequencing primers: 5′ GGCACCTTGTCCAATTGAACACGCTCGATG; 3′ TTTTCAGTATAATGTTACATGCGTACACGC
Terms and licenses: Academic/Nonprofit Terms; Industry Terms: Not Available to Industry
How to cite: p415 GFP-Glo3 S389,398 D was a gift from Blanche Schwappach (Addgene plasmid # 112661 ; http://n2t.net/addgene:112661 ; RRID:Addgene_112661)
